>Addgene plasmid #104235 | pHH0103 WWOX WW domain #1 | addgene full sequence | sequence record 204370 | Addgene NGS Result
TTGACAATTAATCATCGGCTCGTATAATGTGTGGAATTGTGAGCGGATAACAATTTCACACAGGAAACAG
CCAGTCCGTTTAGGTGTTTTCACGAGCACTTCACCAACAAGGACCATAGATTATGAAAATCGAAGAACAC
CATCACCATCACCATTCCAGCGGTAAGCTTATGTCCCCTATACTAGGTTATTGGAAAATTAAGGGCCTTG
TGCAACCCACTCGACTTCTTTTGGAATATCTTGAAGAAAAATATGAAGAGCATTTGTATGAGCGCGATGA
AGGTGATAAATGGCGAAACAAAAAGTTTGAATTGGGTTTGGAGTTTCCCAATCTTCCTTATTATATTGAT
GGTGATGTTAAATTAACACAGTCTATGGCCATCATACGTTATATAGCTGACAAGCACAACATGTTGGGTG
GTTGTCCAAAAGAGCGTGCAGAGATTTCAATGCTTGAAGGAGCGGTTTTGGATATTAGATACGGTGTTTC
GAGAATTGCATATAGTAAAGACTTTGAAACTCTCAAAGTTGATTTTCTTAGCAAGCTACCTGAAATGCTG
AAAATGTTCGAAGATCGTTTATGTCATAAAACATATTTAAATGGTGATCATGTAACCCATCCTGACTTCA
TGTTGTATGACGCTCTTGATGTTGTTTTATACATGGACCCAATGTGCCTGGATGCGTTCCCAAAATTAGT
TTGTTTTAAAAAACGTATTGAAGCTATCCCACAAATTGATAAGTACTTGAAATCCAGCAAGTATATAGCA
TGGCCTTTGCAGGGCTGGCAAGCCACGTTTGGTGGTGGCGACCATCCTCCAAAATCGGATCTGGAAGTTC
TGTTCCAGGGGCCCCTGTCCAGCGGTCTGGTTCCGCGTGGTTCCGGTACCGCGGCCCAGCCGGCCGAAAA
TCTGTACTTCCAAGGTCGTCGTGCCTCTGTGGAGCTCAGCGAAGATGAACTGCCGCCGGGTTGGGAAGAA
CGCACGACGAAAGATGGTTGGGTCTACTATGCTAATCACACCGAAGAAAAAACGCAGTGGGAACATCCGA
AAACCGGCAAACGTTAGGCGGCCGCATA
[142 nt withheld, positions 1079-1220]
C
[98 nt withheld, positions 1222-1319]
AGTTTGTACTGGTGACGAAACTCAGTGTCTAGCTAGAGTGGC
[149 nt withheld, positions 1362-1510]
TGGTTTCATTGGTGACGTTTCCGGCCTTGCTAATGGTAATGGT
[62 nt withheld, positions 1554-1615]
ACCTTTAATGAATAATTTCCGTCAATATTTACCTTCCCTCCCTCAATCGGTTGAATGTCGCCCTTTTGTC
TTTGGCGCTGGTAAACCATATGAA
[86 nt withheld, positions 1710-1795]
T
[54 nt withheld, positions 1797-1850]
CTAGCGCCGCCCTATACCTTGTCTGCCTCCCCGCGTTGCGTCGCGGTGCATGGAGCCGGGCCACCTCGAC
CTGAATGGAAGCCGGCGGCACCTCGCTAACGGATTCACCACTCCAAGAATTGGAGCCAATCAATTCTTGC
GGAGAACTGTGAATGCGCAAACCAACCCTTGGCAGAACATATCCATCGCGTCCGCCATCTCCAGCAGCCG
CACGCGGCGCATCTCGGGCAGCGTTGGGTCCTGGCCACGGGTGCGCATGATCGTGCTCCTGTCGTTGAGG
ACCCGGCTAGGCTGGCGGGGTTGCCTTACTGGTTAGCAGAATGAATCACCGATACGCGAGCGAACGTGAA
GCGACTGCTGCTGCAAAACGTCTGCGACCTGAGCAACAACATGAATGGTCTTCGGTTTCCGTGTTTCGTA
AAGTCTGGAAACGCGGAAGTCAGCGCCCTGCACCATTATGTTCCGGATCTGCATCGCAGGATGCTGCTGG
CTACCCTGTGGAACACCTACATCTGTATTAACGAAGCGCTGGCATTGACCCTGAGTGATTTTTCTCTGGT
CCCGCCGCATCCATACCGCCAGTTGTTTACCCTCACAACGTTCCAGTAACCGGGCATGTTCATCATCAGT
AACCCGTATCGTGAGCATCCTCTCTCGTTTCATCGGTATCATTACCCCCATGAACAGAAATCCCCCTTAC
ACGGAGGCATCAGTGACCAAACAGGAAAAAACCGCCCTTAACATGGCCCGCTTTATCAGAAGCCAGACAT
TAACGCTTCTGGAGAAACTCAACGAGCTGGACGCGGATGAACAGGCAGACATCTGTGAATCGCTTCACGA
CCACGCTGATGAGCTTTACCGCAGGATCCGCGAAATTGTAAGCGTTAATATTTTGTTAAAATTCGCGTTA
AATTTTTGTTAAATCAGCTCATTTTTTAACCAATAGGCCGAAATCGGCAAAATCCCTTATAAATCAAAAG
AATAGACCGAGATAGGGTTGAGTGTTGTTCCAGTTTGGAACAAGAGTCCACTATTAAAGAACGTGGACTC
CAACGTCAAAGG
[49 nt withheld, positions 2913-2961]
T
[91 nt withheld, positions 2963-3053]
G
[124 nt withheld, positions 3055-3178]
CGCGGATCCTGCCTCGCGCGTTTCGGTGATGACGGTGAAAACCTCTGACACATGCAGCTCCCGGAGACGG
TCACAGCTTGTCTGTAAGCGGATGCCGGGAGCAGACAAGCCCGTCAGGGCGCGTCAGCGGGTGTTGGCGG
GTGTCGGGGCGCAGCCATGACCCAGTCACGTAGCGATAGCGGAGTGTATACTGGCTTAACTATGCGGCAT
CAGAGCAGATTGTACTGAGAGTGCACCATATGCGGTGTGAAATACCGCACAGATGCGTAAGGAGAAAATA
CCGCATCAGGCGCTCTTCCGCTTCCTCGCTCACTGACTCGCTGCGCTCGGTCGTTCGGCTGCGGCGAGCG
GTATCAGCTCACTCAAAGGCGGTAATACGGTTATCCACAGAATCAGGGGATAACGCAGGAAAGAACATGT
GAGCAAAAGGCCAGCAAAAGGCCAGGAACCGTAAAAAGGCCGCGTTGCTGGCGTTTTTCCATAGGCTCCG
CCCCCCTGACGAGCATCACAAAAATCGACGCTCAAGTCAGAGGTGGCGAAACCCGACAGGACTATAAAGA
TACCAGGGTTTCCCCCTGGAAGCTCCCTCGTGCGCTCTCCTGTTCCGACCCTGCCGCTTACCGGATACCT
GTCCGCCTTTCTCCCTTCGGGAAGCGTGGCGCTTTCTCATAGCTCACGCTGTAGGTATCTCAGTTCGGTG
TAGGTCGTTCGCTCCAAGCTGGGCTGTGTGCACGAACCCCCCGTTCAGCCCGACCGCTGCGCCTTATCCG
GTAACTATCGTCTTGAGTCCAACCCGGTAAGACACGACTTATCGCCACTGGCAGCAGCCACTGGTAACAG
GATTAGCAGAGCGAGGTATGTAGGCGGTGCTACAGAGTTCTTGAAGTGGTGGCCTAACTACGGCTACACT
AGAAGGACAGTATTTGGTATCTGCGCTCTGCTGAAGCCAGTTACCTTCGGAAAAAGAGTTGGTAGCTCTT
GATCCGGCAAACAAACCACCGCTGGTAGCGGTGGTTTTTTTGTTTGCAAGCAGCAGATTACGCGCAGAAA
AAAAGGATCTCAAGAAGATCCTTTGATCTTTTCTACGGGGTCTGACGCTCAGTGGAACGAAAACTCACGT
TAAGGGATTTTGGTCATGAGATTATCAAAAAGGATCTTCACCTAGATCCTTTTAAATTAAAAATGAAGTT
TTAAATCAATCTAAAGTATATATGAGTAAACTTGGTCTGACAGTTACCAATGCTTAATCAGTGAGGCACC
TATCTCAGCGATCTGTCTATTTCGTTCATCCATAGTTGCCTGACTCCCCGTCGTGTAGATAACTACGATA
CGGGAGGGCTTACCATCTGGCCCCAGTGCTGCAATGATACCGCGAGACCCACGCTCACCGGCTCCAGATT
TATCAGCAATAAACCAGCCAGCCGGAAGGGCCGAGCGCAGAAGTGGTCCTGCAACTTTATCCGCCTCCAT
CCAGTCTATTAATTGTTGCCGGGAAGCTAGAGTAAGTAGTTCGCCAGTTAATAGTTTGCGCAACGTTGTT
GCCATTGCTGCAGGCATCGTGGTGTCACGCTCGTCGTTTGGTATGGCTTCATTCAGCTCCGGTTCCCAAC
GATCAAGGCGAGTTACATGATCCCCCATGTTGTGCAAAAAAGCGGTTAGCTCCTTCGGTCCTCCGATCGT
TGTCAGAAGTAAGTTGGCCGCAGTGTTATCACTCATGGTTATGGCAGCACTGCATAATTCTCTTACTGTC
ATGCCATCCGTAAGATGCTTTTCTGTGACTGGTGAGTACTCAACCAAGTCATTCTGAGAATAGTGTATGC
GGCGACCGAGTTGCTCTTGCCCGGCGTCAACACGGGATAATACCGCGCCACATAGCAGAACTTTAAAAGT
GCTCATCATTGGAAAACGTTCTTCGGGGCGAAAACTCTCAAGGATCTTACCGCTGTTGAGATCCAGTTCG
ATGTAACCCACTCGTGCACCCAACTGATCTTCAGCATCTTTTACTTTCACCAGCGTTTCTGGGTGAGCAA
AAACAGGAAGGCAAAATGCCGCAAAAAAGGGAATAAGGGCGACACGGAAATGTTGAATACTCATACTCTT
CCTTTTTCAATATTATTGAAGCATTTATCAGGGTTATTGTCTCATGAGCGGATACATATTTGAATGTATT
TAGAAAAATAAACAAATAGGGGTTCCGCGCACATTTCCCCGAAAAGTGCCACCTGACGTCTAAGAAACCA
TTATTATCATGACATTAACCTATAAAAATAGGCGTATCACGAGGCCCTTTCGTCTTCAAGAATTCCCGAC
ACCATCGAATGGTGCAAAACCTTTCGCGGTATGGCATGATAGCGCCCGGAAGAGAGTCAATTCAGGGTGG
TGAATGTGAAACCAGTAACGTTATACGATGTCGCAGAGTATGCCGGTGTCTCTTATCAGACCGTTTCCCG
CGTGGTGAACCAGGCCAGCCACGTTTCTGCGAAAACGCGGGAAAAAGTGGAAGCGGCGATGGCGGAGCTG
AATTACATTCCCAACCGCGTGGCACAACAACTGGCGGGCAAACAGTCGTTGCTGATTGGCGTTGCCACCT
CCAGTCTGGCCCTGCACGCGCCGTCGCAAATTGTCGCGGCGATTAAATCTCGCGCCGATCAACTGGGTGC
CAGCGTGGTGGTGTCGATGGTAGAACGAAGCGGCGTCGAAGCCTGTAAAGCGGCGGTGCACAATCTTCTC
GCGCAACGCGTCAGTGGGCTGATCATTAACTATCCGCTGGATGACCAGGATGCCATTGCTGTGGAAGCTG
CCTGCACTAATGTTCCGGCGTTATTTCTTGATGTCTCTGACCAGACACCCATCAACAGTATTATTTTCTC
CCATGAAGACGGTACGCGACTGGGCGTGGAGCATCTGGTCGCATTGGGTCACCAGCAAATCGCGCTGTTA
GCGGGCCCATTAAGTTCTGTCTCGGCGCGTCTGCGTCTGGCTGGCTGGCATAAATATCTCACTCGCAATC
AAATTCAGCCGATAGCGGAACGGGAAGGCGACTGGAGTGCCATGTCCGGTTTTCAACAAACCATGCAAAT
GCTGAATGAGGGCATCGTTCCCACTGCGATGCTGGTTGCCAACGATCAGATGGCGCTGGGCGCAATGCGC
GCCATTACCGAGTCCGGGCTGCGCGTTGGTGCGGATATCTCGGTAGTGGGATACGACGATACCGAAGACA
GCTCATGTTATATCCCGCCGTTAACCACCATCAAACAGGATTTTCGCCTGCTGGGGCAAACCAGCGTGGA
CCGCTTGCTGCAACTCTCTCAGGGCCAGGCGGTGAAGGGCAATCAGCTGTTGCCCGTCTCACTGGTGAAA
AGAAAAACCACCCTGGCGCCCAATACGCAAACCGCCTCTCCCCGCGCGTTGGCCGATTCATTAATGCAGC
TGGCACGACAGGTTTCCCGACTGGAAAGCGGGCAGTGAGCGCAACGCAATTAATGTAAGTTAGCTCACTC
ATTAGGCACAATTCTCATGTTTGACAGCTTATCATCGACTGCACGGTGCACCAATGCTTCTGGCGTCAGG
CAGCCATCGGAAGCTGTGGTATGGCTGTGCAGGTCGTAAATCACTGCATAATTCGTGTCGCTCAAGGCGC
ACTCCCGTTCTGGATAATGTTTTTTGCGCCGACATCATAACGGTTCTGGCAAATATTCTGAAATGAGCTG
Features (pLannotate 1.2.2; 21 found; start..end, strand, type, name):
      1..29      +  promoter       tac promoter: strong E. coli promoter; hybrid between the trp and lac UV5 promoters
     37..53      +  protein_bind   lac operator: The lac repressor binds to the lac operator to inhibit transcription in E. coli. This inhibition can be relieved by adding lactose or isopropyl-β-D-thiogalactopyranoside (IPTG). lac repressor encoded by lacI
    138..155     +  CDS            6xHis: 6xHis affinity tag
    171..824     +  CDS            GST26_SCHJA: Experimental evidence at protein level: Swiss-Prot protein existence level 1. GST isoenzymes appear to play a central role in the parasite detoxification system. Other functions are also suspected including a role in increasing the solubility of haematin in the parasite gut. From Schistosoma japonicum (Blood fluke).
    948..1064    +  CDS            WWOX (fragment): WWOX_HUMAN - Also known as FOR, SDR41C1, WOX1. Experimental evidence at protein level: Swiss-Prot protein existence level 1. Putative oxidoreductase. Acts as a tumor suppressor and plays a role in apoptosis. Required for normal bone development (By similarity). May function synergistically with p53/TP53 to control genotoxic stress-induced cell death. Plays a role in TGFB1 signaling and TGFB1-mediated cell death. May also play a role in tumor necrosis factor (TNF)-mediated cell death. Inhibits Wnt signaling, probably by sequestering DVL2 in the cytoplasm. From Homo sapiens (Human).
   1083..1130    +  terminator     fd terminator (sequence withheld): central terminator from bacteriophage fd (Otsuka and Kunisawa, 1982)
   1135..1347    +  CDS            M13 gene III (fragment) (sequence partly withheld): pIII; III; minor coat protein
   1362..1832    +  CDS            M13 gene III (fragment) (sequence partly withheld): pIII; III; minor coat protein
   1854..1924    +  CDS            TcR (fragment): tetracycline efflux protein; tet; confers resistance to tetracycline
   2166..2546    -  CDS            YPB1_ECOLX: Protein predicted: Swiss-Prot protein existence level 4. From Escherichia coli.
   2563..2714    +  CDS            rop (fragment): Rop protein, which maintains plasmids at low copy number; rop
   2750..3178    -  rep_origin     f1 ori (sequence partly withheld): f1 bacteriophage origin of replication; arrow indicates direction of (+) strand synthesis
   3187..3226    +  CDS            rop (fragment): Rop protein, which maintains plasmids at low copy number; rop
   3328..3468    +  misc_feature   bom: basis of mobility region from pBR322
   3654..4241    -  rep_origin     ori: high-copy-number ColE1/pMB1/pBR322/pUC origin of replication
   4412..5272    -  CDS            AmpR: β-lactamase; bla; confers resistance to ampicillin, carbenicillin, and related antibiotics
   5273..5377    -  promoter       AmpR promoter: bla
   5486..5563    +  promoter       lacIq promoter: lacI (mutant); In the lacIq allele, a single base change in the promoter boosts expression of the lacI gene about 10-fold.
   5564..6646    +  CDS            lacI: lac repressor; lacI; The lac repressor binds to the lac operator to inhibit transcription in E. coli. This inhibition can be relieved by adding lactose or isopropyl-β-D-thiogalactopyranoside (IPTG).
   6659..6680    +  protein_bind   CAP binding site: CAP binding activates transcription in the presence of cAMP. E. coli catabolite activator protein
   6699..6716    +  promoter       tet promoter (fragment): E. coli promoter for tetracycline efflux protein gene
