[The description below was written by a language model from this plasmid's Addgene catalogue record and pLannotate feature annotations shown in this document.]
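Description:
pHH0103 WWOX WW domain #1 is a bacterial expression plasmid of about 6.9 kb for producing the first WW domain of human WWOX (WW domain containing oxidoreductase) as a GST fusion protein in E. coli. The 183 bp insert is codon optimized for bacteria and was cloned between SfiI and NotI sites. Transcription is driven by the hybrid tac promoter with an adjacent lac operator. The plasmid also carries lacI under the lacIq promoter, so expression is repressed until induced with IPTG. The annotated reading frame begins with a 6xHis tag, followed by Schistosoma japonicum GST, and then the WWOX fragment. The depositor's comments describe a linker between GST and the domain whose motif matches a TEV protease recognition site, which would allow the tags to be removed. An fd phage terminator lies just downstream of the insert.

The plasmid replicates from a ColE1/pMB1-type origin and is selected with ampicillin through the β-lactamase gene. The catalogue lists the copy number as unknown. The rop gene is detected only as fragments interrupted by an f1 origin, which could support single-stranded DNA production with helper phage. The pBR322 bom region, fragments of M13 gene III located after the terminator, and remnants of the tetracycline resistance gene and its promoter suggest that the backbone descends from a pBR322-based phagemid. These elements appear to be vestigial, and the record assigns them no function here. The stated purpose is bacterial expression of the isolated WW domain. The two affinity tags would suit purification and binding studies of this proline-rich-motif recognition module, although the record does not specify particular downstream applications.
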