Addgene plasmid #104235: pHH0103 WWOX WW domain #1
Purpose: Bacterial expression of WW domain #1 from WWOX
Depositing lab: Sachdev Sidhu & Marius Sudol. Depositing organization: National University of Singapore.
Backbone
  Vector backbone: pHH0103
  Vector type: Bacterial Expression
Growth in bacteria
  Bacterial resistance: Ampicillin, 100 μg/mL
  Growth temperature: 37°C
  Growth strain: DH5alpha
  Copy number: Unknown
Gene/Insert
  Gene/Insert name: WWOX WW domain #1 (alt name: WW domain containing oxidoreductase)
  Species: H. sapiens (human)
  Insert size (bp): 183
  Mutation: codon optimized for expression in bacteria
  Entrez Gene: WWOX (a.k.a. D16S432E, DEE28, EIEE28, FOR, FRA16D, HHCMA56, PRO0128, SCAR12, SDR41C1, WOX1)
  Promoter: tac
  Tag / fusion protein: GST (N terminal on backbone)
  Cloning method: Restriction Enzyme; 5′ cloning site SfiI (unknown if destroyed); 3′ cloning site NotI (unknown if destroyed)
  Sequencing primers: 5′ pGEX-5'
Terms and licenses: Academic/Nonprofit Terms; Industry Terms: Not Available to Industry
Depositor comments: Amino acid sequence: Linker - ENLYFQGRRASV(gagctc) and WW domain - SEDELPPGWEERTTKDGWVYYANHTEEKTQWEHPKTGKR
How to cite: pHH0103 WWOX WW domain #1 was a gift from Sachdev Sidhu & Marius Sudol (Addgene plasmid # 104235 ; http://n2t.net/addgene:104235 ; RRID:Addgene_104235)
