>Addgene plasmid #104235 | pHH0103 WWOX WW domain #1 | depositor partial sequence | sequence record 197387 | WW domain with linker
GGCCCAGCCGGCCGAAAATCTGTACTTCCAAGGTCGTCGTGCCTCTGTGGAGCTCAGCGAAGATGAACTG
CCGCCGGGTTGGGAAGAACGCACGACGAAAGATGGTTGGGTCTACTATGCTAATCACACCGAAGAAAAAA
CGCAGTGGGAACATCCGAAAACCGGCAAACGTTAGGCGGCCGC
